Addgene plasmid #158240: pLKO_V5.AU1.FLAG_NGFR
Purpose: Protein Barcode (Pro-Code) for vector/cell tracking. Contains U6 trRNA cassette for sgRNA cloning. Enables phenotypic CRISPR screens at a single cell resolution (using cytometry).
Depositing lab: Brian Brown. Depositing organization: Icahn School of Medicine at Mount Sinai. Publication: Protein Barcodes Enable High-Dimensional Single-Cell CRISPR Screens. Wroblewska A, Dhainaut M, Ben-Zvi B, Rose SA, Park ES, Amir ED, Bektesevic A, Baccarini A, Merad M, Rahman AH, Brown BD. Cell. 2018 Nov 1;175(4):1141-1155.e16. doi: 10.1016/j.cell.2018.09.022. Epub 2018 Oct 18. PubMed 30343902.
Backbone
  Vector backbone: pLKO
  Backbone size w/o insert (bp): 9000
  Vector type: Lentiviral, CRISPR
Growth in bacteria
  Bacterial resistance: Ampicillin, 100 μg/mL
  Growth temperature: 37°C
  Growth strain: NEB Stable
  Copy number: High Copy
Gene/Insert
  Gene/Insert name: Pro-Code Tagged human dNGFR
  Species: H. sapiens (human)
  Insert size (bp): 1000
  Mutation: Truncation of the signaling domain
  Entrez Gene: NGFR (a.k.a. CD271, Gp80-LNGFR, TNFRSF16, p75(NTR), p75NTR)
  Promoter: EF1a
  Tag / fusion protein: V5.AU1.FLAG (N terminal on insert)
  Cloning method: Restriction Enzyme; 5′ cloning site Unknown (unknown if destroyed)
  Sequencing primers: 5′ cctttttgagtttggatcttggttcat
Terms and licenses: Academic/Nonprofit Terms; Industry Terms: Not Available to Industry
How to cite: pLKO_V5.AU1.FLAG_NGFR was a gift from Brian Brown (Addgene plasmid # 158240 ; http://n2t.net/addgene:158240 ; RRID:Addgene_158240)
