[The description below was written by a language model from this plasmid's Addgene catalogue record and pLannotate feature annotations shown in this document.]
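Description:
pLKO_V5.AU1.FLAG_NGFR is a lentiviral CRISPR vector built on the pLKO backbone that pairs an sgRNA expression cassette with a protein barcode ("Pro-Code") reporter. It is propagated in E. coli as a high-copy plasmid through a ColE1/pUC-type origin, with ampicillin resistance (bla) for selection. An f1 origin, lac-region remnants, and an SV40 origin and poly(A) signal are also present in the backbone. The viral portion has a third-generation layout. An RSV promoter drives a truncated HIV-1 5' LTR, followed by the Ψ packaging signal, a gag fragment, the Rev response element and the cPPT/CTS. A WPRE sits downstream of the payload, ahead of the truncated 3' LTR. No mammalian drug-selection marker is annotated.

The payload has two units. A human U6 Pol III promoter sits upstream of the S. pyogenes Cas9 guide RNA scaffold, providing a site into which an sgRNA spacer can be cloned; the record indicates no guide is yet installed. Downstream, the EF-1α promoter drives human NGFR truncated to remove its signaling domain (dNGFR). This gives an inert cell-surface scaffold carrying an N-terminal combination of V5, AU1 and FLAG epitopes. The individual tags are not annotated in the feature table, which marks only the NGFR fragment, but they are listed in the catalogue fields.

Each Pro-Code vector displays a distinct epitope combination that antibodies can detect by cytometry. Linking a given sgRNA to this barcode therefore identifies which guide a transduced cell received. This supports vector and cell tracking, and pooled phenotypic CRISPR screens read out at single-cell resolution. Cas9 is not encoded here and must be supplied separately.
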