Features (pLannotate 1.2.2; 29 found; start..end, strand, type, name):
     50..290     +  promoter       U6 promoter: RNA polymerase III promoter for human U6 snRNA
    317..392     +  misc_RNA       gRNA scaffold: guide RNA scaffold for the Streptococcus pyogenes CRISPR/Cas9 system
    440..557     +  misc_feature   cPPT/CTS: central polypurine tract and central termination sequence of HIV-1
    624..690     +  CDS            small t antigen (fragment): SV40 (simian virus 40) small t antigen
    697..1875    +  promoter       EF-1α promoter: strong constitutive promoter for human elongation factor EF-1α
   1892..1917    +  misc_feature   MCS (fragment): multiple cloning site
   1930..2877    +  CDS            NGFR (fragment): TNR16_HUMAN - Also known as TNFRSF16. Experimental evidence at protein level: Swiss-Prot protein existence level 1. Low affinity receptor which can bind to NGF, BDNF, NTF3, and NTF4. Forms a heterodimeric receptor with SORCS2 that binds the precursor forms of NGF, BDNF and NTF3 with high affinity, and has much lower affinity for mature NGF and BDNF (PubMed:24908487). Plays an important role in differentiation and survival of specific neuronal populations during development (By similarity). Can mediate cell survival as well as cell death of neural cells. Plays a role in the inactivation of RHOA
   2908..3496    +  misc_feature   WPRE: woodchuck hepatitis virus posttranscriptional regulatory element
   3501..3638    +  CDS            nef (fragment): NEF_HV1LA - Experimental evidence at protein level: Swiss-Prot protein existence level 1. Extracellular Nef protein targets CD4(+) T-lymphocytes for apoptosis by interacting with CXCR4 surface receptors. From Human immunodeficiency virus type 1 group M subtype B (isolate Lai) (HIV-1).
   3624..3804    +  LTR            5' LTR (truncated): truncated 5' long terminal repeat (LTR) from HIV-1
   3876..3997    +  polyA_signal   SV40 poly(A) signal: SV40 polyadenylation signal
   4037..4172    +  rep_origin     SV40 ori: SV40 origin of replication
   4193..4211    -  promoter       T7 promoter: promoter for bacteriophage T7 RNA polymerase
   4219..4374    +  CDS            lacZα (fragment): LacZα fragment of β-galactosidase; lacZ fragment
   4379..4807    +  rep_origin     f1 ori (sequence partly withheld): f1 bacteriophage origin of replication; arrow indicates direction of (+) strand synthesis
   4860..4964    +  promoter       AmpR promoter: bla
   4965..5825    +  CDS            AmpR: β-lactamase; bla; confers resistance to ampicillin, carbenicillin, and related antibiotics
   5996..6584    +  rep_origin     ori: high-copy-number ColE1/pMB1/pBR322/pUC origin of replication
   6767..6859    +  CDS            lacI (fragment): lac repressor; lacI; The lac repressor binds to the lac operator to inhibit transcription in E. coli. This inhibition can be relieved by adding lactose or isopropyl-β-D-thiogalactopyranoside (IPTG).
   6872..6893    +  protein_bind   CAP binding site: CAP binding activates transcription in the presence of cAMP. E. coli catabolite activator protein
   6908..6938    +  promoter       lac promoter: promoter for the E. coli lac operon
   6946..6962    +  protein_bind   lac operator: The lac repressor binds to the lac operator to inhibit transcription in E. coli. This inhibition can be relieved by adding lactose or isopropyl-β-D-thiogalactopyranoside (IPTG). lac repressor encoded by lacI
   7007..7025    +  promoter       T3 promoter: promoter for bacteriophage T3 RNA polymerase
   7053..7279    +  promoter       RSV promoter: Rous sarcoma virus enhancer/promoter
   7280..7460    +  LTR            5' LTR (truncated): truncated 5' long terminal repeat (LTR) from HIV-1
   7507..7632    +  misc_feature   HIV-1 Ψ: packaging signal of human immunodeficiency virus type 1
   7616..7979    +  CDS            HIV-1 gag (fragment): gag protein from human immunodeficiency virus 1; gag
   8125..8358    +  misc_feature   RRE: The Rev response element (RRE) of HIV-1 allows for Rev-dependent mRNA export from the nucleus to the cytoplasm.
   8735..8835    +  CDS            Rev (fragment): human immunodeficiency virus 1 (HIV-1) Rev protein; rev; enhances nuclear export of unspliced and incompletely spliced viral mRNAs
>Addgene plasmid #158240 | pLKO_V5.AU1.FLAG_NGFR | addgene full sequence | sequence record 329469 | Addgene NGS Result
TCGACGGTATCGATCACGAGACTAGTATCGAGCGGCCGCCCCCTTCACCGAGGGCCTATTTCCCATGATT
CCTTCATATTTGCATATACGATACAAGGCTGTTAGAGAGATAATTGGAATTAATTTGACTGTAAACACAA
AGATATTAGTACAAAATACGTGACGTAGAAAGTAATAATTTCTTGGGTAGTTTGCAGTTTTAAAATTATG
TTTTAAAATGGACTATCATATGCTTACCGTAACTTGAAAGTATTTCGATTTCTTGGCTTTATATATCTTG
TGGAAAGGACGAAACACCGGGTCTTCGAGAAGACCTGTTTTAGAGCTAGAAATAGCAAGTTAAAATAAGG
CTAGTCCGTTATCAACTTGAAAAAGTGGCACCGAGTCGGTGCTTTTTTTAATTCTCGACCTCGAGACAAA
TGGCAGTATTCATCCACAATTTTAAAAGAAAAGGGGGGATTGGGGGGTACAGTGCAGGGGAAAGAATAGT
AGACATAATAGCAACAGACATACAAACTAAAGAATTACAAAAACAAATTACAAAAATTCAAAATTTTCGG
GTTTATTACAGGGACAGCAGAGATCCACTTTGGCCGCGGCTCGAGGCGATAAGCTTTGCAAAGATGGATA
AAGTTTTAAACAGAGAGGAATCTTTGCAGCTAATGGACCTTCTAGGTCTTGAAAGGAGTGGGAATTGGCT
CCGGTGCCCGTCAGTGGGCAGAGCGCACATCGCCCACAGTCCCCGAGAAGTTGGGGGGAGGGGTCGGCAA
TTGAACCGGTGCCTAGAGAAGGTGGCGCGGGGTAAACTGGGAAAGTGATGTCGTGTACTGGCTCCGCCTT
TTTCCCGAGGGTGGGGGAGAACCGTATATAAGTGCAGTAGTCGCCGTGAACGTTCTTTTTCGCAACGGGT
TTGCCGCCAGAACACAGGTAAGTGCCGTGTGTGGTTCCCGCGGGCCTGGCCTCTTTACGGGTTATGGCCC
TTGCGTGCCTTGAATTACTTCCACCTGGCTGCAGTACGTGATTCTTGATCCCGAGCTTCGGGTTGGAAGT
GGGTGGGAGAGTTCGAGGCCTTGCGCTTAAGGAGCCCCTTCGCCTCGTGCTTGAGTTGAGGCCTGGCCTG
GGCGCTGGGGCCGCCGCGTGCGAATCTGGTGGCACCTTCGCGCCTGTCTCGCTGCTTTCGATAAGTCTCT
AGCCATTTAAAATTTTTGATGACCTGCTGCGACGCTTTTTTTCTGGCAAGATAGTCTTGTAAATGCGGGC
CAAGATCTGCACACTGGTATTTCGGTTTTTGGGGCCGCGGGCGGCGACGGGGCCCGTGCGTCCCAGCGCA
CATGTTCGGCGAGGCGGGGCCTGCGAGCGCGGCCACCGAGAATCGGACGGGGGTAGTCTCAAGCTGGCCG
GCCTGCTCTGGTGCCTGGCCTCGCGCCGCCGTGTATCGCCCCGCCCTGGGCGGCAAGGCTGGCCCGGTCG
GCACCAGTTGCGTGAGCGGAAAGATGGCCGCTTCCCGGCCCTGCTGCAGGGAGCTCAAAATGGAGGACGC
GGCGCTCGGGAGAGCGGGCGGGTGAGTCACCCACACAAAGGAAAAGGGCCTTTCCGTCCTCAGCCGTCGC
TTCATGTGACTCCACGGAGTACCGGGCGCCGTCCAGGCACCTCGATTAGTTCTCGAGCTTTTGGAGTACG
TCGTCTTTAGGTTGGGGGGAGGGGTTTTATGCGATGGAGTTTCCCCACACTGAGTGGGTGGAGACTGAAG
TTAGGCCAGCTTGGCACTTGATGTAATTCTCCTTGGAATTTGCCCTTTTTGAGTTTGGATCTTGGTTCAT
TCTCAAGCCTCAGACAGTGGTTCAAAGTTTTTTTCTTCCATTTCAGGTGTCGTGAGGAATTCTGCAGTCG
ATCGACGGTACCGCGGGCCCGGGATCCACGGTCGCCACCATGGGGGCAGGTGCCACCGGCCGCGCCATGG
ACGGGCCGCGCCTGCTGCTGTTGCTGCTTCTGGGGGTGTCCCTTGGAGGTGCCAAGGAGGCATGCGGCAA
ACCAATTCCAAACCCACTGCTGGGACTGGATTCCACAGGAGGAGGCGGGGGAGGGGACACCTATCGGTAC
ATTGGAGGAGGCGGGGGAGGGGACTACAAAGACGATGACGACAAGCCCACAGGCCTGTACACACACAGCG
GTGAGTGCTGCAAAGCCTGCAACCTGGGCGAGGGTGTGGCCCAGCCTTGTGGAGCCAACCAGACCGTGTG
TGAGCCCTGCCTGGACAGCGTGACGTTCTCCGACGTGGTGAGCGCGACCGAGCCGTGCAAGCCGTGCACC
GAGTGCGTGGGGCTCCAGAGCATGTCGGCGCCGTGCGTGGAGGCCGACGACGCCGTGTGCCGCTGCGCCT
ACGGCTACTACCAGGATGAGACGACTGGGCGCTGCGAGGCGTGCCGCGTGTGCGAGGCGGGCTCGGGCCT
CGTGTTCTCCTGCCAGGACAAGCAGAACACCGTGTGCGAGGAGTGCCCCGACGGCACGTATTCCGACGAG
GCCAACCACGTGGACCCGTGCCTGCCCTGCACCGTGTGCGAGGACACCGAGCGCCAGCTCCGCGAGTGCA
CACGCTGGGCCGACGCCGAGTGCGAGGAGATCCCTGGCCGTTGGATTACACGGTCCACACCCCCAGAGGG
CTCGGACAGCACAGCCCCCAGCACCCAGGAGCCTGAGGCACCTCCAGAACAAGACCTCATAGCCAGCACG
GTGGCAGGTGTGGTGACCACAGTGATGGGCAGCTCCCAGCCCGTGGTGACCCGAGGCACCACCGACAACC
TCATCCCTGTCTATTGCTCCATCCTGGCTGCTGTGGTTGTGGGCCTTGTGGCCTACATAGCCTTCAAGAG
GTGGAACAGGGGTATCCTCTAGAGCGGCCGCGTCGACAATCAACCTCTGGATTACAAAATTTGTGAAAGA
TTGACTGGTATTCTTAACTATGTTGCTCCTTTTACGCTATGTGGATACGCTGCTTTAATGCCTTTGTATC
ATGCTATTGCTTCCCGTATGGCTTTCATTTTCTCCTCCTTGTATAAATCCTGGTTGCTGTCTCTTTATGA
GGAGTTGTGGCCCGTTGTCAGGCAACGTGGCGTGGTGTGCACTGTGTTTGCTGACGCAACCCCCACTGGT
TGGGGCATTGCCACCACCTGTCAGCTCCTTTCCGGGACTTTCGCTTTCCCCCTCCCTATTGCCACGGCGG
AACTCATCGCCGCCTGCCTTGCCCGCTGCTGGACAGGGGCTCGGCTGTTGGGCACTGACAATTCCGTGGT
GTTGTCGGGGAAGCTGACGTCCTTTCCATGGCTGCTCGCCTGTGTTGCCACCTGGATTCTGCGCGGGACG
TCCTTCTGCTACGTCCCTTCGGCCCTCAATCCAGCGGACCTTCCTTCCCGCGGCCTGCTGCCGGCTCTGC
GGCCTCTTCCGCATCTTCGCCTTCGCCCTCAGACGAGTCGGATCTCCCTTTGGGCCGCCTCCCCGCCTGG
GTACCTTTAAGACCAATGACTTACAAGGCAGCTGTAGATCTTAGCCACTTTTTAAAAGAAAAGGGGGGAC
TGGAAGGGCTAATTCACTCCCAACGAAGATAAGATCTGCTTTTTGCTTGTACTGGGTCTCTCTGGTTAGA
CCAGATCTGAGCCTGGGAGCTCTCTGGCTAACTAGGGAACCCACTGCTTAAGCCTCAATAAAGCTTGCCT
TGAGTGCTTCAAGTAGTGTGTGCCCGTCTGTTGTGTGACTCTGGTAACTAGAGATCCCTCAGACCCTTTT
AGTCAGTGTGGAAAATCTCTAGCAGTAGTAGTTCATGTCATCTTATTATTCAGTATTTATAACTTGCAAA
GAAATGAATATCAGAGAGTGAGAGGAACTTGTTTATTGCAGCTTATAATGGTTACAAATAAAGCAATAGC
ATCACAAATTTCACAAATAAAGCATTTTTTTCACTGCATTCTAGTTGTGGTTTGTCCAAACTCATCAATG
TATCTTATCATGTCTGGCTCTAGCTATCCCGCCCCTAACTCCGCCCATCCCGCCCCTAACTCCGCCCAGT
TCCGCCCATTCTCCGCCCCATGGCTGACTAATTTTTTTTATTTATGCAGAGGCCGAGGCCGCCTCGGCCT
CTGAGCTATTCCAGAAGTAGTGAGGAGGCTTTTTTGGAGGCCTAGGGACGTACCCAATTCGCCCTATAGT
GAGTCGTATTACGCGCGCTCACTGGCCGTCGTTTTACAACGTCGTGACTGGGAAAACCCTGGCGTTACCC
AACTTAATCGCCTTGCAGCACATCCCCCTTTCGCCAGCTGGCGTAATAGCGAAGAGGCCCGCACCGATCG
CCCTTCCCAACAGTTGCGCAGCCTGAATGGCGAATGGG
[124 nt withheld, positions 4379-4502]
C
[91 nt withheld, positions 4504-4594]
A
[49 nt withheld, positions 4596-4644]
CCTTTGACGTTGGAGTCCACGTTCTTT
[37 nt withheld, positions 4672-4708]
ACCCTATCTCGGTCTATTCTTTTGATTTATAAGGGATTTTGCCGATTTCGGCCTATTGGTTAAAAAATGA
GCTGATTTAACAAAAATTTAACGCGAATTTTAACAAAATATTAACGCTTACAATTTAGGTGGCACTTTTC
GGGGAAATGTGCGCGGAACCCCTATTTGTTTATTTTTCTAAATACATTCAAATATGTATCCGCTCATGAG
ACAATAACCCTGATAAATGCTTCAATAATATTGAAAAAGGAAGAGTATGAGTATTCAACATTTCCGTGTC
GCCCTTATTCCCTTTTTTGCGGCATTTTGCCTTCCTGTTTTTGCTCACCCAGAAACGCTGGTGAAAGTAA
AAGATGCTGAAGATCAGTTGGGTGCACGAGTGGGTTACATCGAACTGGATCTCAACAGCGGTAAGATCCT
TGAGAGTTTTCGCCCCGAAGAACGTTTTCCAATGATGAGCACTTTTAAAGTTCTGCTATGTGGCGCGGTA
TTATCCCGTATTGACGCCGGGCAAGAGCAACTCGGTCGCCGCATACACTATTCTCAGAATGACTTGGTTG
AGTACTCACCAGTCACAGAAAAGCATCTTACGGATGGCATGACAGTAAGAGAATTATGCAGTGCTGCCAT
AACCATGAGTGATAACACTGCGGCCAACTTACTTCTGACAACGATCGGAGGACCGAAGGAGCTAACCGCT
TTTTTGCACAACATGGGGGATCATGTAACTCGCCTTGATCGTTGGGAACCGGAGCTGAATGAAGCCATAC
CAAACGACGAGCGTGACACCACGATGCCTGTAGCAATGGCAACAACGTTGCGCAAACTATTAACTGGCGA
ACTACTTACTCTAGCTTCCCGGCAACAATTAATAGACTGGATGGAGGCGGATAAAGTTGCAGGACCACTT
CTGCGCTCGGCCCTTCCGGCTGGCTGGTTTATTGCTGATAAATCTGGAGCCGGTGAGCGTGGGTCTCGCG
GTATCATTGCAGCACTGGGGCCAGATGGTAAGCCCTCCCGTATCGTAGTTATCTACACGACGGGGAGTCA
GGCAACTATGGATGAACGAAATAGACAGATCGCTGAGATAGGTGCCTCACTGATTAAGCATTGGTAACTG
TCAGACCAAGTTTACTCATATATACTTTAGATTGATTTAAAACTTCATTTTTAATTTAAAAGGATCTAGG
TGAAGATCCTTTTTGATAATCTCATGACCAAAATCCCTTAACGTGAGTTTTCGTTCCACTGAGCGTCAGA
CCCCGTAGAAAAGATCAAAGGATCTTCTTGAGATCCTTTTTTTCTGCGCGTAATCTGCTGCTTGCAAACA
AAAAAACCACCGCTACCAGCGGTGGTTTGTTTGCCGGATCAAGAGCTACCAACTCTTTTTCCGAAGGTAA
CTGGCTTCAGCAGAGCGCAGATACCAAATACTGTTCTTCTAGTGTAGCCGTAGTTAGGCCACCACTTCAA
GAACTCTGTAGCACCGCCTACATACCTCGCTCTGCTAATCCTGTTACCAGTGGCTGCTGCCAGTGGCGAT
AAGTCGTGTCTTACCGGGTTGGACTCAAGACGATAGTTACCGGATAAGGCGCAGCGGTCGGGCTGAACGG
GGGGTTCGTGCACACAGCCCAGCTTGGAGCGAACGACCTACACCGAACTGAGATACCTACAGCGTGAGCT
ATGAGAAAGCGCCACGCTTCCCGAAGGGAGAAAGGCGGACAGGTATCCGGTAAGCGGCAGGGTCGGAACA
GGAGAGCGCACGAGGGAGCTTCCAGGGGGAAACGCCTGGTATCTTTATAGTCCTGTCGGGTTTCGCCACC
TCTGACTTGAGCGTCGATTTTTGTGATGCTCGTCAGGGGGGCGGAGCCTATGGAAAAACGCCAGCAACGC
GGCCTTTTTACGGTTCCTGGCCTTTTGCTGGCCTTTTGCTCACATGTTCTTTCCTGCGTTATCCCCTGAT
TCTGTGGATAACCGTATTACCGCCTTTGAGTGAGCTGATACCGCTCGCCGCAGCCGAACGACCGAGCGCA
GCGAGTCAGTGAGCGAGGAAGCGGAAGAGCGCCCAATACGCAAACCGCCTCTCCCCGCGCGTTGGCCGAT
TCATTAATGCAGCTGGCACGACAGGTTTCCCGACTGGAAAGCGGGCAGTGAGCGCAACGCAATTAATGTG
AGTTAGCTCACTCATTAGGCACCCCAGGCTTTACACTTTATGCTTCCGGCTCGTATGTTGTGTGGAATTG
TGAGCGGATAACAATTTCACACAGGAAACAGCTATGACCATGATTACGCCAAGCGCGCAATTAACCCTCA
CTAAAGGGAACAAAAGCTGGAGCTGCAAGCTTAATGTAGTCTTATGCAATACTCTTGTAGTCTTGCAACA
TGGTAACGATGAGTTAGCAACATGCCTTACAAGGAGAGAAAAAGCACCGTGCATGGCGATTGGTGGAAGT
AAGGTGGTACGATCGTGCCTTATTAGGAAGGCAACAGACGGGTCTGACATGGATTGGACGAACCACTGAA
TTGCCGCATTGCAGAGATATTGTATTTAAGTGCCTAGCTCGATACATAAACGGGTCTCTCTGGTTAGACC
AGATCTGAGCCTGGGAGCTCTCTGGCTAACTAGGGAACCCACTGCTTAAGCCTCAATAAAGCTTGCCTTG
AGTGCTTCAAGTAGTGTGTGCCCGTCTGTTGTGTGACTCTGGTAACTAGAGATCCCTCAGACCCTTTTAG
TCAGTGTGGAAAATCTCTAGCAGTGGCGCCCGAACAGGGACTTGAAAGCGAAAGGGAAACCAGAGGAGCT
CTCTCGACGCAGGACTCGGCTTGCTGAAGCGCGCACGGCAAGAGGCGAGGGGCGGCGACTGGTGAGTACG
CCAAAAATTTTGACTAGCGGAGGCTAGAAGGAGAGAGATGGGTGCGAGAGCGTCAGTATTAAGCGGGGGA
GAATTAGATCGCGATGGGAAAAAATTCGGTTAAGGCCAGGGGGAAAGAAAAAATATAAATTAAAACATAT
AGTATGGGCAAGCAGGGAGCTAGAACGATTCGCAGTTAATCCTGGCCTGTTAGAAACATCAGAAGGCTGT
AGACAAATACTGGGACAGCTACAACCATCCCTTCAGACAGGATCAGAAGAACTTAGATCATTATATAATA
CAGTAGCAACCCTCTATTGTGTGCATCAAAGGATAGAGATAAAAGACACCAAGGAAGCTTTAGACAAGAT
AGAGGAAGAGCAAAACAAAAGTAAGACCACCGCACAGCAAGCGGCCGCTGATCTTCAGACCTGGAGGAGG
AGATATGAGGGACAATTGGAGAAGTGAATTATATAAATATAAAGTAGTAAAAATTGAACCATTAGGAGTA
GCACCCACCAAGGCAAAGAGAAGAGTGGTGCAGAGAGAAAAAAGAGCAGTGGGAATAGGAGCTTTGTTCC
TTGGGTTCTTGGGAGCAGCAGGAAGCACTATGGGCGCAGCGTCAATGACGCTGACGGTACAGGCCAGACA
ATTATTGTCTGGTATAGTGCAGCAGCAGAACAATTTGCTGAGGGCTATTGAGGCGCAACAGCATCTGTTG
CAACTCACAGTCTGGGGCATCAAGCAGCTCCAGGCAAGAATCCTGGCTGTGGAAAGATACCTAAAGGATC
AACAGCTCCTGGGGATTTGGGGTTGCTCTGGAAAACTCATTTGCACCACTGCTGTGCCTTGGAATGCTAG
TTGGAGTAATAAATCTCTGGAACAGATTTGGAATCACACGACCTGGATGGAGTGGGACAGAGAAATTAAC
AATTACACAAGCTTAATACACTCCTTAATTGAAGAATCGCAAAACCAGCAAGAAAAGAATGAACAAGAAT
TATTGGAATTAGATAAATGGGCAAGTTTGTGGAATTGGTTTAACATAACAAATTGGCTGTGGTATATAAA
ATTATTCATAATGATAGTAGGAGGCTTGGTAGGTTTAAGAATAGTTTTTGCTGTACTTTCTATAGTGAAT
AGAGTTAGGCAGGGATATTCACCATTATCGTTTCAGACCCACCTCCCAACCCCGAGGGGACCCGACAGGC
CCGAAGGAATAGAAGAAGAAGGTGGAGAGAGAGACAGAGACAGATCCATTCGATTAGTGAACGGATC
