>Addgene plasmid #158240 | pLKO_V5.AU1.FLAG_NGFR | depositor partial sequence | sequence record 305349 | Tagged NGFR
ATGGGGGCAGGTGCCACCGGCCGCGCCATGGACGGGCCGCGCCTGCTGCTGTTGCTGCTTCTGGGGGTGT
CCCTTGGAGGTGCCAAGGAGGCATGCGGCAAACCAATTCCAAACCCACTGCTGGGACTGGATTCCACAGG
AGGAGGCGGGGGAGGGGACACCTATCGGTACATTGGAGGAGGCGGGGGAGGGGACTACAAAGACGATGAC
GACAAGCCCACAGGCCTGTACACACACAGCGGTGAGTGCTGCAAAGCCTGCAACCTGGGCGAGGGTGTGG
CCCAGCCTTGTGGAGCCAACCAGACCGTGTGTGAGCCCTGCCTGGACAGCGTGACGTTCTCCGACGTGGT
GAGCGCGACCGAGCCGTGCAAGCCGTGCACCGAGTGCGTGGGGCTCCAGAGCATGTCGGCGCCGTGCGTG
GAGGCCGACGACGCCGTGTGCCGCTGCGCCTACGGCTACTACCAGGATGAGACGACTGGGCGCTGCGAGG
CGTGCCGCGTGTGCGAGGCGGGCTCGGGCCTCGTGTTCTCCTGCCAGGACAAGCAGAACACCGTGTGCGA
GGAGTGCCCCGACGGCACGTATTCCGACGAGGCCAACCACGTGGACCCGTGCCTGCCCTGCACCGTGTGC
GAGGACACCGAGCGCCAGCTCCGCGAGTGCACACGCTGGGCCGACGCCGAGTGCGAGGAGATCCCTGGCC
GTTGGATTACACGGTCCACACCCCCAGAGGGCTCGGACAGCACAGCCCCCAGCACCCAGGAGCCTGAGGC
ACCTCCAGAACAAGACCTCATAGCCAGCACGGTGGCAGGTGTGGTGACCACAGTGATGGGCAGCTCCCAG
CCCGTGGTGACCCGAGGCACCACCGACAACCTCATCCCTGTCTATTGCTCCATCCTGGCTGCTGTGGTTG
TGGGCCTTGTGGCCTACATAGCCTTCAAGAGGTGGAACAGGGGTATCCTCTAG
